>Addgene plasmid #212887 | pCYP54 | addgene full sequence | sequence record 423275 | Addgene NGS Result
ACTGACTCGCTGCACGAGGCAGACCTCAGCGCTAGCGGAGTGTATACTGGCTTACTATGTTGGCACTGAT
GAGGGTGTCAGTGAAGTGCTTCATGTGGCAGGAGAAAAAAGGCTGCACCGGTGCGTCAGCAGAATATGTG
ATACAGGATATATTCCGCTTCCTCGCTCACTGACTCGCTACGCTCGGTCGTTCGACTGCGGCGAGCGGAA
ATGGCTTACGAACGGGGCGGAGATTTCCTGGAAGATGCCAGGAAGATACTTAACAGGGAAGTGAGAGGGC
CGCGGCAAAGCCGTTTTTCCATAGGCTCCGCCCCCCTGACAAGCATCACGAAATCTGACGCTCAAATCAG
TGGTGGCGAAACCCGACAGGACTATAAAGATACCAGGCGTTTCCCCCTGGCGGCTCCCTCGTGCGCTCTC
CTGTTCCTGCCTTTCGGTTTACCGGTGTCATTCCGCTGTTATGGCCGCGTTTGTCTCATTCCACGCCTGA
CACTCAGTTCCGGGTAGGCAGTTCGCTCCAAGCTGGACTGTATGCACGAACCCCCCGTTCAGTCCGACCG
CTGCGCCTTATCCGGTAACTATCGTCTTGAGTCCAACCCGGAAAGACATGCAAAAGCACCACTGGCAGCA
GCCACTGGTAATTGATTTAGAGGAGTTAGTCTTGAAGTCATGCGCCGGTTAAGGCTAAACTGAAAGGACA
AGTTTTGGTGACTGCGCTCCTCCAAGCCAGTTACCTCGGTTCAAAGAGTTGGTAGCTCAGAGAACCTTCG
AAAAACCGCCCTGCAAGGCGGTTTTTTCGTTTTCAGAGCAAGAGATTACGCGCAGACCAAAACGATCTCA
AGAAGATCATCTTATTAAGGGGTCTGACGCTCAGTGGAACGAAAAATCAATCTAAAGTATATATGAGTAA
ACTTGGTCTGACAGTTACCTTAGAAAAACTCATCGAGCATCAAATGAAACTGCAATTTATTCATATCAGG
ATTATCAATACCATATTTTTGAAAAAGCCGTTTCTGTAATGAAGGAGAAAACTCACCGAGGCAGTTCCAT
AGGATGGCAAGATCCTGGTATCGGTCTGCGATTCCGACTCGTCCAACATCAATACAACCTATTAATTTCC
CCTCGTCAAAAATAAGGTTATCAAGTGAGAAATCACCATGAGTGACGACTGAATCCGGTGAGAATGGCAA
AAGCTTATGCATTTCTTTCCAGACTTGTTCAACAGGCCAGCCATTACGCTCGTCATCAAAATCACTCGCA
TCAACCAAACCGTTATTCATTCGTGATTGCGCCTGAGCGAGACGAAATACGCGATCGCTGTTAAAAGGAC
AATTACAAACAGGAATCGAATGCAACCGGCGCAGGAACACTGCCAGCGCATCAACAATATTTTCACCTGA
ATCAGGATATTCTTCTAATACCTGGAATGCTGTTTTCCCGGGGATCGCAGTGGTGAGTAACCATGCATCA
TCAGGAGTACGGATAAAATGCTTGATGGTCGGAAGAGGCATAAATTCCGTCAGCCAGTTTAGTCTGACCA
TCTCATCTGTAACATCATTGGCAACGCTACCTTTGCCATGTTTCAGAAACAACTCTGGCGCATCGGGCTT
CCCATACAATCGATAGATTGTCGCACCTGATTGCCCGACATTATCGCGAGCCCATTTATACCCATATAAA
TCAGCATCCATGTTGGAATTTAATCGCGGCCTGGAGCAAGACGTTTCCCGTTGAATATGGCTCATAACAC
CCCTTGTATTACTGTTTATGTAAGCAGACAGTTTTATTGTTCATGATGATATATTTTTATCTTGTGCAAT
GTACATCAGAGATTTTGAGACACAACCAATTATTGAAGGCCTCCCTAACGGGGGGCCTTTTTTTGTTTCT
GGTCTCCCAAGCGCTTAACGATCGTTGGCTGAACAAACAGACAATCTGGTCTGTTTGTATTATGGAAAAT
TTTTCTGTATAATAGATTCAACAAACAGACAATCTGGTCTGTTTGTATTATCAGCGGTCAACGCATGTGC
TTTGCGTTCTGATGAGACAGTGATGTCGAAACCGCCTCTACAAATAATTTTGTTTAGGCTATACGTAACA
CGAGGAGGTAGAAAATGGATCTGGATGCTCGCCGCATCCCGATTGTGGACGTTGCAGGTACAGATAAACC
GGAAGAAGTAGCGGAACTCCAAGCAAAACGCCCGGTGTGCCCCGTTACTATGGCGGACGGCACCGACGCC
TGGTTAGTCACCGGCTATGAAGAAGTACGAAAAGTCCTGACCGACCCACGATTTCAACGAGATCCGAATA
TCACCGGTAATGCAGCGACGAAAACCCCGGTACCGGAACACACCGGCCCGCAAATGCGCAGCCTGGACAT
GGACGGGCAGGGCCACACCGAAATTCGTAGCCTTGTGAGTTCCGCATTTTCGGGCCGTGCCGTTCGCCGT
TTTGAGCCTCGCATTCAAGAAATAGCTGACTCGCTGCTGGATGATTTCGAGCGTCAGGGCTCCCCGGCTG
ATTTGGCGTCCGAGTTCGCGCGCCCGTTCCCGGTAGCTGTGATTTGCGACATCCTCGGCATCTCGGTTTC
TGCCGATGAACACAAAGAAATCCGTCGATGGATAGAGGCGAGCATGTCGCTCGGGAAATACAGCCCTGAA
GAAATGCAGCAGGCCCGGATCGAATTATTCGGTTACTTCCAACGCGTCGTCGCAGAGAAACGCGAAGCGC
CCGCCGATGACCTGCTGACAGCCCTGATTACCGCCTGTTACGATGATCGGAAGTTGAGTGAGCTGGAAAT
GCTGCGTCTGGCTATCACCGTTTTTGTTGCTGGACATGAAACGACCGTTAACGCGATTAATTTGGGCGTC
TGGCGCCTGCTCCAACACCCGGACCAATTTGCCATGTTGCGAGATGATCCGGACTTGGTAACTCCTGCCG
TTGAAGAGTTATTACGTTTCCAGTTTCATCCGACCGTGGGTATTGACCGTCGTCGCTTTGCGGCAGAAGA
TGTGACCCTCGGTGAAAACACGATTTGTGCGGGGGACGTGGTCATTGCAAGTGTAAATGCAGCTAACCAA
GACCGTCACTTTTTCTCGCGCCCAGATCGTTTTGATATTACGCGTACTCCGAACCCGCACCTGAGTTTTG
GCGATGGACCCCATTATTGCTTAGGCGCTGCCCTTGCGCGTGCGGAACTGATTATCGCGGTGCGGAGTCT
GTCAGTACGTTTCCCGGGCTTGCGCCTCGCGGAAGCCGTCGAAGCGGTACGTCGCCGTAAAGGCCTGCTG
GTTGCCGGACTGGAACGGTTGCCCGTGGCCTGGTAATAAGGATGAGCTCTACAAATAAGCAGAGGTGGTT
GTGTTGCGAAAAAAAAAAAAAACACCCTAACGGGTGTTTTTTTTTTTTTGGTGTCCCCACGTGTGGCGCT
GGAGACCGTCCAATGGCGGCGCGCCATCGAATGGTGCAAAACCTTTCGCGGTATGGCATGATAGCGCCCG
GAAGAGAGTCAATTCAGGGTGGTGAATATGAGCCCGAAACGTCGTACCCAGGCAGAACGTGCAATGGAAA
CCCAGGGTAAACTGATTGCAGCAGCACTGGGTGTTCTGCGTGAAAAAGGTTATGCAGGTTTTCGTATTGC
AGATGTTCCGGGTGCAGCCGGTGTTAGCCGTGGTGCACAGAGCCATCATTTTCCGACCAAACTGGAACTG
CTGCTGGCAACCTTTGAATGGCTGTATGAGCAGATTACCGAACGTAGCCGTGCACGTCTGGCAAAACTGA
AACCGGAAGATGATGTTATTCAGCAGATGCTGGATGATGCAGCAGATTTTTTTCTGGATGATGATTTTAG
CATCGGCCTGGATCTGATTGTTGCAGCAGATCGTGATCCGGCACTGCGTGAAGGTATTCTGCGTACCGTT
GAACGTAATCGTTTTGTTGTTGAAGATATGTGGCTGGGTGTGCTGGTGAGCCGTGGTCTGAGCCGTGATG
ATGCCGAAGATATTCTGTGGCTGATTTTTAACAGCGTTCGTGGTCTGACAGTTCGTAGCCTGTGGCAGAA
AGATAAAGAACGTTTTGAACGTGTGCGTAATAGCACCCTGGAAATTGCACGTGAACGTTATGCAAAATTC
AAACGTTGATAAGGATCCTAATTGGTAACGAATCAGACAATTGACGGCTCGAGGGAGTAGCATAGGGTTT
GCAGAATCCCTGCTTCGTCCATTTGACAGGCACATTATGCATCGATGATAAGCTGTCAAACATGAGCAGA
TCCTCTACGCCGGACGCATCGTGGCCGGCATCACCGGCGCCACAGGTGCGGTTGCTGGCGCCTATATCGC
CGACATCACCGATGGGGAAGATCGGGCTCGCCACTTCGGGCTCATGAGCAAATATTTTATCTGAGGTGCT
TCCTCGCTC
Features (pLannotate 1.2.2; 12 found; start..end, strand, type, name):
     28..54      +  misc_feature   bom (fragment): basis of mobility region from pBR322
    153..208     -  rep_origin     RSF ori (fragment): Plasmids containing the RSF 1030 origin of replication can be propagated in E. coli cells that contain additional plasmids with compatible origins.
    296..841     -  rep_origin     p15A ori: Plasmids containing the medium-copy-number p15A origin of replication can be propagated in E. coli cells that contain a second plasmid with the ColE1 origin.
    930..1745    -  CDS            KanR: aminoglycoside phosphotransferase; aph(3')-Ia; confers resistance to kanamycin in bacteria or G418 (Geneticin®) in eukaryotes
   1922..1949    +  protein_bind   CuO: CymR-binding P2 operator sequence from the p-cmt operon of Pseudomonas putida (Mullick et al., 2006) CymR
   1980..2007    +  protein_bind   CuO: CymR-binding P2 operator sequence from the p-cmt operon of Pseudomonas putida (Mullick et al., 2006) CymR
   2011..2066    +  ncRNA          Hammerhead 3: Accession: RF00008 - Hammerhead ribozyme (type III)
   3454..3527    +  promoter       lacIq promoter (fragment): lacI (mutant); In the lacIq allele, a single base change in the promoter boosts expression of the lacI gene about 10-fold.
   3528..4136    +  CDS            cymR: CYMR_PSEPU - Experimental evidence at transcript level: Swiss-Prot protein existence level 2. Involved in the repression of the cym and cmt operons which are responsible of the p-cymene degradation. From Pseudomonas putida (Arthrobacter siderocapsulatus).
   4241..4259    -  promoter       tet promoter (fragment): E. coli promoter for tetracycline efflux protein gene
   4269..4389    +  CDS            TcR (fragment): tetracycline efflux protein; tet; confers resistance to tetracycline
   4408..11      -  rep_origin     RSF ori (fragment) (across the origin): Plasmids containing the RSF 1030 origin of replication can be propagated in E. coli cells that contain additional plasmids with compatible origins.
