[The description below was written by a language model from this plasmid's Addgene catalogue record and pLannotate feature annotations shown in this document.]
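Description:
pCYP54 is a 4,419 nt bacterial expression plasmid built on the pCYP backbone that expresses a cytochrome P450 from Streptomyces argenteolus, described in the record as an LRD-modifying enzyme. The coding sequence was codon optimized and synthesized commercially. The plasmid is propagated in E. coli under kanamycin selection, conferred by an aph(3')-Ia aminoglycoside phosphotransferase gene. The catalogue lists it as high copy, but the only complete origin annotated in the sequence is p15A, which is generally regarded as medium copy and is compatible with ColE1-type plasmids. This suits a design in which the P450 plasmid is co-maintained with other plasmids. Short fragments annotated as RSF origin, bom, tet promoter and tetracycline resistance gene appear to be backbone remnants rather than functional parts.

Expression is driven by the PcymRC promoter, a cumate-responsive system. Two copies of the CuO operator, the binding site for the Pseudomonas putida CymR repressor, lie in the promoter region. The plasmid also carries its own cymR gene downstream of a fragment of the lacIq promoter, so the repressor is supplied in cis. CymR binding keeps transcription off until cumate releases it. A type III hammerhead ribozyme follows the operators and probably acts as an insulator, cleaving the 5' leader so that translation is less dependent on promoter context. The P450 open reading frame is not annotated in the feature table, but it presumably occupies the unannotated stretch between the ribozyme and the cymR cassette. According to the associated publication title, the plasmid comes from work designing a redox-proficient E. coli for screening terpenoids and the P450s that modify them.
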