Addgene plasmid #212887: pCYP54
Purpose: Expresses the Streptomyces argenteolus LRD-modifying cytochrome P450 enzyme
Depositing lab: Christopher Voigt. Depositing organization: Massachusetts Institute of Technology. Publication: Design of a redox-proficient Escherichia coli for screening terpenoids and modifying cytochrome P450s. Lin GM, Voigt CA. Nature Catalysis. 6, 1016–1029 (2023). https://doi.org/10.1038/s41929-023-01049-5.
Backbone
  Vector backbone: pCYP
  Vector type: Bacterial Expression
Growth in bacteria
  Bacterial resistance: Kanamycin, 50 μg/mL
  Growth temperature: 37°C
  Growth strain: DH5alpha
  Copy number: High Copy
Gene/Insert
  Gene/Insert name: cytochrome P450 (alt name: Uniprot ID: A9ZNV6)
  Species: Streptomyces argenteolus
  Promoter: PcymRC
  Cloning method: Unknown
Resource information
  A portion of this plasmid was derived from a plasmid made by: codon optimized and synthesized by vendors
Terms and licenses: Academic/Nonprofit Terms; Industry Terms: Not Available to Industry
How to cite: pCYP54 was a gift from Christopher Voigt (Addgene plasmid # 212887 ; http://n2t.net/addgene:212887 ; RRID:Addgene_212887)
